LOCUS       pcDNA3_mId1_IRES 7176 bp DNA circular 12-APR-2020
DEFINITION  synthetic circular DNA
ACCESSION   .
VERSION     .
KEYWORDS    .
SOURCE      synthetic DNA construct
  ORGANISM  synthetic DNA construct
REFERENCE   1 (bases 1 to 7181)
  AUTHORS   .
  TITLE     Direct Submission
  JOURNAL   Exported Sunday, Apr 12, 2020 from SnapGene Viewer 5.0.8
            https://www.snapgene.com
COMMENT     Created: Saturday, December 27, 2008 1:53 PM pcDNA3
COMMENT
COMMENT     ApEinfo:methylated:1
FEATURES             Location/Qualifiers
     misc_feature    209..863
                     /note="CMV promoter"
                     /locus_tag="CMV promoter"
                     /label="CMV promoter"
                     /ApEinfo_label="CMV promoter"
                     /ApEinfo_fwdcolor="#7eff74"
                     /ApEinfo_revcolor="#7eff74"
                     /ApEinfo_graphicformat="arrow_data {{0 0.5 0 1 2 0 0 -1 0
                     -0.5} {} 0} width 5 offset 0"
     misc_feature    916..1362
                     /note="Mouse Id1"
                     /locus_tag="Mouse Id1"
                     /label="Mouse Id1"
                     /ApEinfo_label="Mouse Id1"
                     /ApEinfo_fwdcolor="#7eff74"
                     /ApEinfo_revcolor="#7eff74"
                     /ApEinfo_graphicformat="arrow_data {{0 0.5 0 1 2 0 0 -1 0
                     -0.5} {} 0} width 5 offset 0"
     misc_feature    2748..2979
                     /note="bGH pA"
                     /locus_tag="bGH pA"
                     /label="bGH pA"
                     /ApEinfo_label="bGH pA"
                     /ApEinfo_fwdcolor="#7eff74"
                     /ApEinfo_revcolor="#7eff74"
                     /ApEinfo_graphicformat="arrow_data {{0 0.5 0 1 2 0 0 -1 0
                     -0.5} {} 0} width 5 offset 0"
     misc_feature    3520..3845
                     /note="SV40 promoter"
                     /locus_tag="SV40 promoter"
                     /label="SV40 promoter"
                     /ApEinfo_label="SV40 promoter"
                     /ApEinfo_fwdcolor="#7eff74"
                     /ApEinfo_revcolor="#7eff74"
                     /ApEinfo_graphicformat="arrow_data {{0 0.5 0 1 2 0 0 -1 0
                     -0.5} {} 0} width 5 offset 0"
     misc_feature    3881..4675
                     /note="Neo ORF"
                     /locus_tag="Neo ORF"
                     /label="Neo ORF"
                     /ApEinfo_label="Neo ORF"
                     /ApEinfo_fwdcolor="#7eff74"
                     /ApEinfo_revcolor="#7eff74"
                     /ApEinfo_graphicformat="arrow_data {{0 0.5 0 1 2 0 0 -1 0
                     -0.5} {} 0} width 5 offset 0"
     misc_feature    4730..5102
                     /note="SV40 pA"
                     /locus_tag="SV40 pA"
                     /label="SV40 pA"
                     /ApEinfo_label="SV40 pA"
                     /ApEinfo_fwdcolor="#7eff74"
                     /ApEinfo_revcolor="#7eff74"
                     /ApEinfo_graphicformat="arrow_data {{0 0.5 0 1 2 0 0 -1 0
                     -0.5} {} 0} width 5 offset 0"
     misc_feature    1369..1992
                     /locus_tag="EMCV IRES"
                     /label="EMCV IRES"
                     /ApEinfo_label="EMCV IRES"
                     /ApEinfo_fwdcolor="cyan"
                     /ApEinfo_revcolor="green"
                     /ApEinfo_graphicformat="arrow_data {{0 0.5 0 1 2 0 0 -1 0
                     -0.5} {} 0} width 5 offset 0"
     misc_feature    1993..2712
                     /locus_tag="YFP"
                     /label="YFP"
                     /ApEinfo_label="YFP"
                     /ApEinfo_fwdcolor="cyan"
                     /ApEinfo_revcolor="green"
                     /ApEinfo_graphicformat="arrow_data {{0 0.5 0 1 2 0 0 -1 0
                     -0.5} {} 0} width 5 offset 0"
ORIGIN
        1 gacggatcgg gagatctccc gatcccctat ggtcgactct cagtacaatc tgctctgatg
       61 ccgcatagtt aagccagtat ctgctccctg cttgtgtgtt ggaggtcgct gagtagtgcg
      121 cgagcaaaat ttaagctaca acaaggcaag gcttgaccga caattgcatg aagaatctgc
      181 ttagggttag gcgttttgcg ctgcttcgcg atgtacgggc cagatatacg cgttgacatt
      241 gattattgac tagttattaa tagtaatcaa ttacggggtc attagttcat agcccatata
      301 tggagttccg cgttacataa cttacggtaa atggcccgcc tggctgaccg cccaacgacc
      361 cccgcccatt gacgtcaata atgacgtatg ttcccatagt aacgccaata gggactttcc
      421 attgacgtca atgggtggac tatttacggt aaactgccca cttggcagta catcaagtgt
      481 atcatatgcc aagtacgccc cctattgacg tcaatgacgg taaatggccc gcctggcatt
      541 atgcccagta catgacctta tgggactttc ctacttggca gtacatctac gtattagtca
      601 tcgctattac catggtgatg cggttttggc agtacatcaa tgggcgtgga tagcggtttg
      661 actcacgggg atttccaagt ctccacccca ttgacgtcaa tgggagtttg ttttggcacc
      721 aaaatcaacg ggactttcca aaatgtcgta acaactccgc cccattgacg caaatgggcg
      781 gtaggcgtgt acggtgggag gtctatataa gcagagctct ctggctaact agagaaccca
      841 ctgcttactg gcttatcgaa attaatacga ctcactatag ggagacccaa gcttggtacc
      901 gagctcggat ccaccatgaa ggtcgccagt ggcagtgccg cagccgctgc aggccctagc
      961 tgttcgctga aggcgggcag gacagcgggc gaggtggtac ttggtctgtc ggagcaaagc
     1021 gtggccatct cgcgctgcgc tgggacgcgc ctgcccgcct tgctggacga gcagcaggtg
     1081 aacgtcctgc tctacgacat gaacggctgc tactcacgcc tcaaggagct ggtgcccacc
     1141 ctgccccaga accgcaaagt gagcaaggtg gagatcctgc agcatgtaat cgactacatc
     1201 agggacctgc agctggagct gaactcggag tctgaagtcg ggaccaccgg aggccgggga
     1261 ctgcctgtcc gcgccccgct cagcaccctg aacggcgaga tcagtgcctt ggcggccgag
     1321 gcggcatgtg ttccagccga cgatcgcatc ttgtgtcgct gagaattcTG GCGAAAGGGG
     1381 GATGTGCTGC AAGGCGATTA AGTTGGGTAA CGCCAGGGTT TTCCCAGTCA CGACGTTGTA
     1441 AAACGACGGC CAGTGAATTG TAATACGACT CACTATAGGG CGAATTAATT CCGGTTATTT
     1501 TCCACCATAT TGCCGTCTTT TGGCAATGTG AGGGCCCGGA AACCTGGCCC TGTCTTCTTG
     1561 ACGAGCATTC CTAGGGGTCT TTCCCCTCTC GCCAAAGGAA TGCAAGGTCT GTTGAATGTC
     1621 GTGAAGGAAG CAGTTCCTCT GGAAGCTTCT TGAAGACAAA CAACGTCTGT AGCGACCCTT
     1681 TGCAGGCAGC GGAACCCCCC ACCTGGCGAC AGGTGCCTCT GCGGCCAAAA GCCACGTGTA
     1741 TAAGATACAC CTGCAAAGGC GGCACAACCC CAGTGCCACG TTGTGAGTTG GATAGTTGTG
     1801 GAAAGAGTCA AATGGCTCTC CTCAAGCGTA TTCAACAAGG GGCTGAAGGA TGCCCAGAAG
     1861 GTACCCCATT GTATGGGATC TGATCTGGGG CCTCGGTGCA CATGCTTTAC ATGTGTTTAG
     1921 TCGAGGTTAA AAAACGTCTA GGCCCCCCGA ACCACGGGGA CGTGGTTTTC CTTTGAAAAA
     1981 CACGATGATA CCatggtgag caagggcgag gagctgttca ccggggtggt gcccatcctg
     2041 gtcgagctgg acggcgacgt aaacggccac aagttcagcg tgtccggcga gggcgagggc
     2101 gatgccacct acggcaagct gaccctgaag ctgatctgca ccaccggcaa gctgcccgtg
     2161 ccctggccca ccctcgtgac caccctgggc tacggcctgc agtgcttcgc ccgctacccc
     2221 gaccacatga agcagcacga cttcttcaag tccgccatgc ccgaaggcta cgtccaggag
     2281 cgcaccatct tcttcaagga cgacggcaac tacaagaccc gcgccgaggt gaagttcgag
     2341 ggcgacaccc tggtgaaccg catcgagctg aagggcatcg acttcaagga ggacggcaac
     2401 atcctggggc acaagctgga gtacaactac aacagccaca acgtctatat caccgccgac
     2461 aagcagaaga acggcatcaa ggccaacttc aagatccgcc acaacatcga ggacggcggc
     2521 gtgcagctcg ccgaccacta ccagcagaac acccccatcg gcgacggccc cgtgctgctg
     2581 cccgacaacc actacctgag ctaccagtcc gccctgagca aagaccccaa cgagaagcgc
     2641 gatcacatgg tcctgctgga gttcgtgacc gccgccggga tcactctcgg cATGGACGAG
     2701 CTGTACAAGT AAtctagagg gccctattct atagtgtcac ctaaatgcta gagctcgctg
     2761 atcagcctcg actgtgcctt ctagttgcca gccatctgtt gtttgcccct cccccgtgcc
     2821 ttccttgacc ctggaaggtg ccactcccac tgtcctttcc taataaaatg aggaaattgc
     2881 atcgcattgt ctgagtaggt gtcattctat tctggggggt ggggtggggc aggacagcaa
     2941 gggggaggat tgggaagaca atagcaggca tgctggggat gcggtgggct ctatggcttc
     3001 tgaggcggaa agaaccagct ggggctctag ggggtatccc cnnnnnnnnn nnnnnnnnnn
     3061 nnnnnnnnnn nnnnnnnnnn nnnnnnnnnn nnnnnnnnnn nnnnnnnnnn nnnnnnnnnn
     3121 nnnnnnnnnn nnnnnnnnnn nnnnnnnnnn nnnnnnnnnn nnnnncnnnn nnnnnnnnnn
     3181 nnnnnnnnnn nnnnnnnnca nnnnnnnnnn nnnnnnnnnn nnnnnnnnnn nnnnnnnnnn
     3241 nnnnnnnnnn nnnnnnnann nnnnnnnnnn nnnnnnnnnn nnnnnnnnnn nnnnnnnnnn
     3301 nnnnnnncct ttgacgttgg agtccacgtt ctttnnnnnn nnnnnnnnnn nnnnnnnnnn
     3361 nnnnnnnnnn naccctatct cggtctattc ttttgattta taagggattt tggggatttc
     3421 ggcctattgg ttaaaaaatg agctgattta acaaaaattt aacgcgaatt aattctgtgg
     3481 aatgtgtgtc agttagggtg tggaaagtcc ccaggctccc caggcaggca gaagtatgca
     3541 aagcatgcat ctcaattagt cagcaaccag gtgtggaaag tccccaggct ccccagcagg
     3601 cagaagtatg caaagcatgc atctcaatta gtcagcaacc atagtcccgc ccctaactcc
     3661 gcccatcccg cccctaactc cgcccagttc cgcccattct ccgccccatg gctgactaat
     3721 tttttttatt tatgcagagg ccgaggccgc ctctgcctct gagctattcc agaagtagtg
     3781 aggaggcttt tttggaggcc taggcttttg caaaaagctc ccgggagctt gtatatccat
     3841 tttcggatct gatcaagaga caggatgagg atcgtttcgc atgattgaac aagatggatt
     3901 gcacgcaggt tctccggccg cttgggtgga gaggctattc ggctatgact gggcacaaca
     3961 gacaatcggc tgctctgatg ccgccgtgtt ccggctgtca gcgcaggggc gcccggttct
     4021 ttttgtcaag accgacctgt ccggtgccct gaatgaactg caggacgagg cagcgcggct
     4081 atcgtggctg gccacgacgg gcgttccttg cgcagctgtg ctcgacgttg tcactgaagc
     4141 gggaagggac tggctgctat tgggcgaagt gccggggcag gatctcctgt catctcacct
     4201 tgctcctgcc gagaaagtat ccatcatggc tgatgcaatg cggcggctgc atacgcttga
     4261 tccggctacc tgcccattcg accaccaagc gaaacatcgc atcgagcgag cacgtactcg
     4321 gatggaagcc ggtcttgtcg atcaggatga tctggacgaa gagcatcagg ggctcgcgcc
     4381 agccgaactg ttcgccaggc tcaaggcgcg catgcccgac ggcgaggatc tcgtcgtgac
     4441 ccatggcgat gcctgcttgc cgaatatcat ggtggaaaat ggccgctttt ctggattcat
     4501 cgactgtggc cggctgggtg tggcggaccg ctatcaggac atagcgttgg ctacccgtga
     4561 tattgctgaa gagcttggcg gcgaatgggc tgaccgcttc ctcgtgcttt acggtatcgc
     4621 cgctcccgat tcgcagcgca tcgccttcta tcgccttctt gacgagttct tctgagcggg
     4681 actctggggt tcgaaatgac cgaccaagcg acgcccaacc tgccatcacg agatttcgat
     4741 tccaccgccg ccttctatga aaggttgggc ttcggaatcg ttttccggga cgccggctgg
     4801 atgatcctcc agcgcgggga tctcatgctg gagttcttcg cccaccccaa cttgtttatt
     4861 gcagcttata atggttacaa ataaagcaat agcatcacaa atttcacaaa taaagcattt
     4921 ttttcactgc attctagttg tggtttgtcc aaactcatca atgtatctta tcatgtctgt
     4981 ataccgtcga cctctagcta gagcttggcg taatcatggt catagctgtt tcctgtgtga
     5041 aattgttatc cgctcacaat tccacacaac atacgagccg gaagcataaa gtgtaaagcc
     5101 tggggtgcct aatgagtgag ctaactcaca ttaattgcgt tgcgctcact gcccgctttc
     5161 cagtcgggaa acctgtcgtg ccagctgcat taatgaatcg gccaacgcgc ggggagaggc
     5221 ggtttgcgta ttgggcgctc ttccgcttcc tcgctcactg actcgctgcg ctcggtcgtt
     5281 cggctgcggc gagcggtatc agctcactca aaggcggtaa tacggttatc cacagaatca
     5341 ggggataacg caggaaagaa catgtgagca aaaggccagc aaaaggccag gaaccgtaaa
     5401 aaggccgcgt tgctggcgtt tttccatagg ctccgccccc ctgacgagca tcacaaaaat
     5461 cgacgctcaa gtcagaggtg gcgaaacccg acaggactat aaagatacca ggcgtttccc
     5521 cctggaagct ccctcgtgcg ctctcctgtt ccgaccctgc cgcttaccgg atacctgtcc
     5581 gcctttctcc cttcgggaag cgtggcgctt tctcaatgct cacgctgtag gtatctcagt
     5641 tcggtgtagg tcgttcgctc caagctgggc tgtgtgcacg aaccccccgt tcagcccgac
     5701 cgctgcgcct tatccggtaa ctatcgtctt gagtccaacc cggtaagaca cgacttatcg
     5761 ccactggcag cagccactgg taacaggatt agcagagcga ggtatgtagg cggtgctaca
     5821 gagttcttga agtggtggcc taactacggc tacactagaa ggacagtatt tggtatctgc
     5881 gctctgctga agccagttac cttcggaaaa agagttggta gctcttgatc cggcaaacaa
     5941 accaccgctg gtagcggtgg tttttttgtt tgcaagcagc agattacgcg cagaaaaaaa
     6001 ggatctcaag aagatccttt gatcttttct acggggtctg acgctcagtg gaacgaaaac
     6061 tcacgttaag ggattttggt catgagatta tcaaaaagga tcttcaccta gatcctttta
     6121 aattaaaaat gaagttttaa atcaatctaa agtatatatg agtaaacttg gtctgacagt
     6181 taccaatgct taatcagtga ggcacctatc tcagcgatct gtctatttcg ttcatccata
     6241 gttgcctgac tccccgtcgt gtagataact acgatacggg agggcttacc atctggcccc
     6301 agtgctgcaa tgataccgcg agacccacgc tcaccggctc cagatttatc agcaataaac
     6361 cagccagccg gaagggccga gcgcagaagt ggtcctgcaa ctttatccgc ctccatccag
     6421 tctattaatt gttgccggga agctagagta agtagttcgc cagttaatag tttgcgcaac
     6481 gttgttgcca ttgctacagg catcgtggtg tcacgctcgt cgtttggtat ggcttcattc
     6541 agctccggtt cccaacgatc aaggcgagtt acatgatccc ccatgttgtg caaaaaagcg
     6601 gttagctcct tcggtcctcc gatcgttgtc agaagtaagt tggccgcagt gttatcactc
     6661 atggttatgg cagcactgca taattctctt actgtcatgc catccgtaag atgcttttct
     6721 gtgactggtg agtactcaac caagtcattc tgagaatagt gtatgcggcg accgagttgc
     6781 tcttgcccgg cgtcaatacg ggataatacc gcgccacata gcagaacttt aaaagtgctc
     6841 atcattggaa aacgttcttc ggggcgaaaa ctctcaagga tcttaccgct gttgagatcc
     6901 agttcgatgt aacccactcg tgcacccaac tgatcttcag catcttttac tttcaccagc
     6961 gtttctgggt gagcaaaaac aggaaggcaa aatgccgcaa aaaagggaat aagggcgaca
     7021 cggaaatgtt gaatactcat actcttcctt tttcaatatt attgaagcat ttatcagggt
     7081 tattgtctca tgagcggata catatttgaa tgtatttaga aaaataaaca aataggggtt
     7141 ccgcgcacat ttccccgaaa agtgccacct gacgtc
//
