[The description below was written by a language model from this plasmid's Addgene catalogue record and the feature table of its GenBank file.]
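Description:
pId1-IRES-YFP is a mammalian expression plasmid built on the pcDNA3 backbone, about 7.2 kb in the held sequence record. It carries the mouse Inhibitor of DNA binding 1 (Id1) coding sequence. It is propagated as a high-copy plasmid in E. coli under ampicillin selection. The feature table does not annotate the bacterial origin or the ampicillin resistance gene, so these are known only from the catalogue fields. For selection in mammalian cells, an SV40 promoter drives a neomycin resistance ORF followed by an SV40 polyadenylation signal, which allows G418 selection of stable transfectants.

The payload is a single bicistronic transcription unit. The CMV promoter drives mouse Id1, which was cloned between BamHI and EcoRI sites that both remain intact. Id1 is followed directly by an EMCV internal ribosome entry site and a YFP ORF, and the unit ends at the bovine growth hormone polyadenylation signal. Although the catalogue lists IRES-YFP under the tag field, YFP is not fused to Id1. The IRES promotes cap-independent translation of YFP from the same mRNA, so untagged Id1 and the fluorescent reporter are made as separate proteins, and fluorescence marks the cells expressing the transgene. The depositor states that the plasmid is identical to a sister construct named pId1-IRES-Venus, which implies that the YFP here is the Venus variant.

The record does not spell out a specific application. The design suits constitutive Id1 overexpression in cultured mammalian cells, with fluorescence used to identify or sort expressing cells. The associated publication concerns Id1 expression in adult neural stem cells.
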