Addgene plasmid #22667: pId1-IRES-YFP
Depositing lab: Robert Benezra. Depositing organization: Memorial Sloan-Kettering Cancer Center. Publication: High levels of Id1 expression define B1 type adult neural stem cells. Nam HS, Benezra R. Cell Stem Cell. 2009 Nov 6. 5(5):515-26. 10.1016/j.stem.2009.08.017 PubMed 19896442.
Backbone
  Vector backbone: pcDNA3
  Vector type: Mammalian Expression
  Selectable markers: Neomycin (select with G418)
Growth in bacteria
  Bacterial resistance: Ampicillin, 100 μg/mL
  Growth temperature: 37°C
  Growth strain: DH5alpha
  Copy number: High Copy
Gene/Insert
  Gene/Insert name: Inhibitor of DNA binding 1 (alt name: Id1)
  Species: M. musculus (mouse)
  Entrez Gene: Id1 (a.k.a. AI323524, D2Wsu140e, Idb1, bHLHb24)
  Tag / fusion protein: IRES-YFP (C terminal on backbone)
  Cloning method: Restriction Enzyme; 5′ cloning site BamH1 (not destroyed); 3′ cloning site EcoR1 (not destroyed)
  Sequencing primers: 5′ T7; 3′ Sp6
Resource information
  A portion of this plasmid was derived from a plasmid made by: The IRES in this plasmid was from Mariano Barbacid laboratory.
Terms and licenses: Academic/Nonprofit Terms; Industry Terms: Not Available to Industry
Depositor comments: This plasmid is identical to pId1-IRES-Venus (Plasmid #22663).
How to cite: pId1-IRES-YFP was a gift from Robert Benezra (Addgene plasmid # 22667 ; http://n2t.net/addgene:22667 ; RRID:Addgene_22667)
