>Addgene plasmid #22667 | pId1-IRES-YFP | addgene partial sequence | sequence record 28520 | 22667 with BGH-rev
CTATAGAATAGGGCCCTCTAGATTACTTGTACAGCTCGTCCATGCCGAGAGTGATCCCGGCGGCGGTCAC
GAACTCCAGCAGGACCATGTGATCGCGCTTCTCGTTGGGGTCTTTGCTCAGGGCGGACTGGTAGCTCAGG
TAGTGGTTGTCGGGCAGCAGCACGGGGCCGTCGCCGATGGGGGTGTTCTGCTGGTAGTGGTCGGCGAGCT
GCACGCCGCCGTCCTCGATGTTGTGGCGGATCTTGAAGTTGGCCTTGATGCCGTTCTTCTGCTTGTCGGC
GGTGATATAGACGTTGTGGCTGTTGTAGTTGTACTCCAGCTTGTGCCCCAGGATGTTGCCGTCCTCCTTG
AAGTCGATGCCCTTCAGCTCGATGCGGTTCACCAGGGTGTCGCCCTCGAACTTCACCTCGGCGCGGGTCT
TGTAGTTGCCGTCGTCCTTGAAGAAGATGGTGCGCTCCTGGACGTAGCCTTCGGGCATGGCGGACTTGAA
GAAGTCGTGCTGCTTCATGTGGTCGGGGTAGCGGGCGAAGCACTGCAGGCCGTAGCCCAGGGTGGTCTCG
AGGGTGGGCCAGGGCATGGGCAGCTTGCCGGTGGTGCAGATCAGCTTTCAGGGTCAGCCTTGCCGTATGT
GGCATCCCCCCTCGCTCCTCGCCGGACA
