>Addgene plasmid #22667 | pId1-IRES-YFP | addgene partial sequence | sequence record 28521 | 22667 with CMV-F
AGCTCTCTGGCTNCTAGAGAACCCACTGCTTACTGGCTTATCGAAATTAATACGACTCACTATAGGGAGA
CCCAAGCTTGGTACCGAGCTCGGATCCACCATGAAGGTCGCCAGTGGCAGTGCCGCAGCCGCTGCAGGCC
CTAGCTGTTCGCTGAAGGCGGGCAGGACAGCGGGCGAGGTGGTACTTGGTCTGTCGGAGCAAAGCGTGGC
CATCTCGCGCTGCGCTGGGACGCGCCTGCCCGCCTTGCTGGACGAGCAGCAGGTGAACGTCCTGCTCTAC
GACATGAACGGCTGCTACTCACGCCTCAAGGAGCTGGTGCCCACCCTGCCCCAGAACCGCAAAGTGAGCA
AGGTGGAGATCCTGCAGCATGTAATCGACTACATCAGGGACCTGCAGCTGGAGCTGAACTCGGAGTCTGA
AGTCGGGACCACCGGAGGCCGGGGACTGCCTGTCCGCGCCCCGCTCAGCACCCTGAACGGCGAGATCAGT
GCCTTGGCGGCCGAGGCGGCATGTGTTCCAGCCGACGATCGCATCTTGTGTCGCTGAGAATTCTGGCGAA
AGGGGGATGTGCTGCAAGGCGATTAAGTTGGGTAACGCCAGGGTTTTCCCAGTCACGACGTTGTAAAACG
ACGGCCAGTGAATTGTAATACGACTCACTATAGGGCGAATTAATTCCGGTTANTTTTCCACCATATTGCC
GTCTTTTGGCATGTGAGGGCCCGGAAACCTGGCCCTGTCTTCTTGACGAGCATTCCT
