LOCUS       Exported 7175 bp ds-DNA circular SYN 13-MAY-2021
DEFINITION  synthetic circular DNA
ACCESSION   .
VERSION     .
KEYWORDS    pId1-IRES-YFP
SOURCE      synthetic DNA construct
  ORGANISM  synthetic DNA construct
REFERENCE   1 (bases 1 to 7175)
  AUTHORS   Nam HS, Benezra R
  TITLE     High levels of Id1 expression define B1 type adult neural stem
            cells.
  JOURNAL   Cell Stem Cell. 2009 Nov 6. 5(5):515-26.
  PUBMED    19896442
REFERENCE   2 (bases 1 to 7175)
  AUTHORS   .
  TITLE     Direct Submission
  JOURNAL   Exported May 13, 2021 from SnapGene Server 1.1.58
            http://www.snapgene.com
FEATURES             Location/Qualifiers
     source          1..7175
                     /organism="synthetic DNA construct"
                     /mol_type="other DNA"
     enhancer        1..380
                     /label=CMV enhancer
                     /note="human cytomegalovirus immediate early enhancer"
     promoter        381..584
                     /label=CMV promoter
                     /note="human cytomegalovirus (CMV) immediate early
                     promoter"
     primer_bind     535..555
                     /label=CMV-F
                     /note="Human CMV immediate early promoter, forward primer"
     promoter        629..647
                     /label=T7 promoter
                     /note="promoter for bacteriophage T7 RNA polymerase"
     primer_bind     1189..1211
                     /label=M13/pUC Forward
                     /note="In lacZ gene"
     primer_bind     1203..1220
                     /label=M13 Forward
                     /note="In lacZ gene. Also called M13-F20 or M13 (-21)
                     Forward"
     primer_bind     1204..1220
                     /label=M13 fwd
                     /note="common sequencing primer, one of multiple similar
                     variants"
     promoter        1227..1245
                     /label=T7 promoter
                     /note="promoter for bacteriophage T7 RNA polymerase"
     primer_bind     complement(1352..1369)
                     /label=IRES reverse
                     /note="IRES internal ribosome entry site, reverse primer.
                     Also called pCDH-rev"
     primer_bind     1579..1598
                     /label=IRES-F
                     /note="IRES internal ribosome entry site, forward primer"
     CDS             1759..2478
                     /codon_start=1
                     /product="yellow fluorescent protein (YFP) with fast and
                     efficient maturation (Nagai et al., 2002)"
                     /label=Venus
                     /note="mammalian codon-optimized"
                     /translation="MVSKGEELFTGVVPILVELDGDVNGHKFSVSGEGEGDATYGKLTL
                     KLICTTGKLPVPWPTLVTTLGYGLQCFARYPDHMKQHDFFKSAMPEGYVQERTIFFKDD
                     GNYKTRAEVKFEGDTLVNRIELKGIDFKEDGNILGHKLEYNYNSHNVYITADKQKNGIK
                     ANFKIRHNIEDGGVQLADHYQQNTPIGDGPVLLPDNHYLSYQSALSKDPNEKRDHMVLL
                     EFVTAAGITLGMDELYK"
     primer_bind     complement(1804..1825)
                     /label=EGFP-N
                     /note="EGFP, reverse primer"
     primer_bind     complement(2065..2084)
                     /label=EXFP-R
                     /note="For distinguishing EGFP variants, reverse primer"
     primer_bind     2412..2433
                     /label=EGFP-C
                     /note="EGFP, forward primer"
     promoter        complement(2494..2512)
                     /label=SP6 promoter
                     /note="promoter for bacteriophage SP6 RNA polymerase"
     primer_bind     complement(2495..2512)
                     /label=SP6
                     /note="SP6 promoter, forward primer"
     primer_bind     complement(2532..2549)
                     /label=BGH-rev
                     /note="Bovine growth hormone terminator, reverse primer.
                     Also called BGH reverse"
     polyA_signal    2538..2762
                     /label=bGH poly(A) signal
                     /note="bovine growth hormone polyadenylation signal"
     rep_origin      2808..3236
                     /direction=RIGHT
                     /label=f1 ori
                     /note="f1 bacteriophage origin of replication; arrow
                     indicates direction of (+) strand synthesis"
     primer_bind     complement(2895..2914)
                     /label=F1ori-R
                     /note="F1 origin, reverse primer"
     primer_bind     3105..3126
                     /label=F1ori-F
                     /note="F1 origin, forward primer"
     primer_bind     complement(3245..3265)
                     /label=pBABE 3'
                     /note="SV40 enhancer, reverse primer for pBABE vectors"
     promoter        3250..3579
                     /label=SV40 promoter
                     /note="SV40 enhancer and early promoter"
     rep_origin      3430..3565
                     /label=SV40 ori
                     /note="SV40 origin of replication"
     primer_bind     3492..3511
                     /label=SV40pro-F
                     /note="SV40 promoter/origin, forward primer"
     CDS             3646..4440
                     /codon_start=1
                     /gene="aph(3')-II (or nptII)"
                     /product="aminoglycoside phosphotransferase from Tn5"
                     /label=NeoR/KanR
                     /note="confers resistance to neomycin, kanamycin, and G418
                     (Geneticin(R))"
                     /translation="MIEQDGLHAGSPAAWVERLFGYDWAQQTIGCSDAAVFRLSAQGRP
                     VLFVKTDLSGALNELQDEAARLSWLATTGVPCAAVLDVVTEAGRDWLLLGEVPGQDLLS
                     SHLAPAEKVSIMADAMRRLHTLDPATCPFDHQAKHRIERARTRMEAGLVDQDDLDEEHQ
                     GLAPAELFARLKARMPDGEDLVVTHGDACLPNIMVENGRFSGFIDCGRLGVADRYQDIA
                     LATRDIAEELGGEWADRFLVLYGIAAPDSQRIAFYRLLDEFF"
     primer_bind     complement(3700..3719)
                     /label=Neo-R
                     /note="Neomycin resistance gene, reverse primer"
     primer_bind     4310..4329
                     /label=Neo-F
                     /note="Neomycin resistance gene, forward primer"
     polyA_signal    4614..4735
                     /label=SV40 poly(A) signal
                     /note="SV40 polyadenylation signal"
     primer_bind     complement(4651..4670)
                     /label=SV40pA-R
                     /note="SV40 polyA, reverse primer"
     primer_bind     4705..4724
                     /label=EBV-rev
                     /note="SV40 polyA terminator, reverse primer"
     primer_bind     complement(4784..4800)
                     /label=M13 rev
                     /note="common sequencing primer, one of multiple similar
                     variants"
     primer_bind     complement(4784..4800)
                     /label=M13 Reverse
                     /note="In lacZ gene. Also called M13-rev"
     primer_bind     complement(4797..4819)
                     /label=M13/pUC Reverse
                     /note="In lacZ gene"
     protein_bind    4808..4824
                     /label=lac operator
                     /bound_moiety="lac repressor encoded by lacI"
                     /note="The lac repressor binds to the lac operator to
                     inhibit transcription in E. coli. This inhibition can be
                     relieved by adding lactose or
                     isopropyl-beta-D-thiogalactopyranoside (IPTG)."
     promoter        complement(4832..4862)
                     /label=lac promoter
                     /note="promoter for the E. coli lac operon"
     protein_bind    4877..4898
                     /label=CAP binding site
                     /bound_moiety="E. coli catabolite activator protein"
                     /note="CAP binding activates transcription in the presence
                     of cAMP."
     primer_bind     complement(5015..5032)
                     /label=L4440
                     /note="L4440 vector, forward primer"
     rep_origin      complement(5186..5774)
                     /direction=LEFT
                     /label=ori
                     /note="high-copy-number ColE1/pMB1/pBR322/pUC origin of
                     replication"
     primer_bind     complement(5266..5285)
                     /label=pBR322ori-F
                     /note="pBR322 origin, forward primer"
     CDS             complement(5945..6805)
                     /codon_start=1
                     /gene="bla"
                     /product="beta-lactamase"
                     /label=AmpR
                     /note="confers resistance to ampicillin, carbenicillin, and
                     related antibiotics"
                     /translation="MSIQHFRVALIPFFAAFCLPVFAHPETLVKVKDAEDQLGARVGYI
                     ELDLNSGKILESFRPEERFPMMSTFKVLLCGAVLSRIDAGQEQLGRRIHYSQNDLVEYS
                     PVTEKHLTDGMTVRELCSAAITMSDNTAANLLLTTIGGPKELTAFLHNMGDHVTRLDRW
                     EPELNEAIPNDERDTTMPVAMATTLRKLLTGELLTLASRQQLIDWMEADKVAGPLLRSA
                     LPAGWFIADKSGAGERGSRGIIAALGPDGKPSRIVVIYTTGSQATMDERNRQIAEIGAS
                     LIKHW"
     primer_bind     6568..6587
                     /label=Amp-R
                     /note="Ampicillin resistance gene, reverse primer"
     promoter        complement(6806..6910)
                     /gene="bla"
                     /label=AmpR promoter
     primer_bind     complement(6985..7004)
                     /label=pRS-marker
                     /note="pRS vectors, use to sequence yeast selectable
                     marker"
ORIGIN
        1 gacattgatt attgactagt tattaatagt aatcaattac ggggtcatta gttcatagcc
       61 catatatgga gttccgcgtt acataactta cggtaaatgg cccgcctggc tgaccgccca
      121 acgacccccg cccattgacg tcaataatga cgtatgttcc catagtaacg ccaataggga
      181 ctttccattg acgtcaatgg gtggagtatt tacggtaaac tgcccacttg gcagtacatc
      241 aagtgtatca tatgccaagt acgcccccta ttgacgtcaa tgacggtaaa tggcccgcct
      301 ggcattatgc ccagtacatg accttatggg actttcctac ttggcagtac atctacgtat
      361 tagtcatcgc tattaccatg gtgatgcggt tttggcagta catcaatggg cgtggatagc
      421 ggtttgactc acggggattt ccaagtctcc accccattga cgtcaatggg agtttgtttt
      481 ggcaccaaaa tcaacgggac tttccaaaat gtcgtaacaa ctccgcccca ttgacgcaaa
      541 tgggcggtag gcgtgtacgg tgggaggtct atataagcag agctctctgg ctaactagag
      601 aacccactgc ttactggctt atcgaaatta atacgactca ctatagggag acccaagctt
      661 ggtaccgagc tcggatccac catgaaggtc gccagtggca gtgccgcagc cgctgcaggc
      721 cctagctgtt cgctgaaggc gggcaggaca gcgggcgagg tggtacttgg tctgtcggag
      781 caaagcgtgg ccatctcgcg ctgcgctggg acgcgcctgc ccgccttgct ggacgagcag
      841 caggtgaacg tcctgctcta cgacatgaac ggctgctact cacgcctcaa ggagctggtg
      901 cccaccctgc cccagaaccg caaagtgagc aaggtggaga tcctgcagca tgtaatcgac
      961 tacatcaggg acctgcagct ggagctgaac tcggagtctg aagtcgggac caccggaggc
     1021 cggggactgc ctgtccgcgc cccgctcagc accctgaacg gcgagatcag tgccttggcg
     1081 gccgaggcgg catgtgttcc agccgacgat cgcatcttgt gtcgctgaga attctggcga
     1141 aagggggatg tgctgcaagg cgattaagtt gggtaacgcc agggttttcc cagtcacgac
     1201 gttgtaaaac gacggccagt gaattgtaat acgactcact atagggcgaa ttaattccgg
     1261 ttattttcca ccatattgcc gtcttttggc aatgtgaggg cccggaaacc tggccctgtc
     1321 ttcttgacga gcattcctag gggtctttcc cctctcgcca aaggaatgca aggtctgttg
     1381 aatgtcgtga aggaagcagt tcctctggaa gcttcttgaa gacaaacaac gtctgtagcg
     1441 accctttgca ggcagcggaa ccccccacct ggcgacaggt gcctctgcgg ccaaaagcca
     1501 cgtgtataag atacacctgc aaaggcggca caaccccagt gccacgttgt gagttggata
     1561 gttgtggaaa gagtcaaatg gctctcctca agcgtattca acaaggggct gaaggatgcc
     1621 cagaaggtac cccattgtat gggatctgat ctggggcctc ggtgcacatg ctttacatgt
     1681 gtttagtcga ggttaaaaaa cgtctaggcc ccccgaacca cggggacgtg gttttccttt
     1741 gaaaaacacg atgataccat ggtgagcaag ggcgaggagc tgttcaccgg ggtggtgccc
     1801 atcctggtcg agctggacgg cgacgtaaac ggccacaagt tcagcgtgtc cggcgagggc
     1861 gagggcgatg ccacctacgg caagctgacc ctgaagctga tctgcaccac cggcaagctg
     1921 cccgtgccct ggcccaccct cgtgaccacc ctgggctacg gcctgcagtg cttcgcccgc
     1981 taccccgacc acatgaagca gcacgacttc ttcaagtccg ccatgcccga aggctacgtc
     2041 caggagcgca ccatcttctt caaggacgac ggcaactaca agacccgcgc cgaggtgaag
     2101 ttcgagggcg acaccctggt gaaccgcatc gagctgaagg gcatcgactt caaggaggac
     2161 ggcaacatcc tggggcacaa gctggagtac aactacaaca gccacaacgt ctatatcacc
     2221 gccgacaagc agaagaacgg catcaaggcc aacttcaaga tccgccacaa catcgaggac
     2281 ggcggcgtgc agctcgccga ccactaccag cagaacaccc ccatcggcga cggccccgtg
     2341 ctgctgcccg acaaccacta cctgagctac cagtccgccc tgagcaaaga ccccaacgag
     2401 aagcgcgatc acatggtcct gctggagttc gtgaccgccg ccgggatcac tctcggcatg
     2461 gacgagctgt acaagtaatc tagagggccc tattctatag tgtcacctaa atgctagagc
     2521 tcgctgatca gcctcgactg tgccttctag ttgccagcca tctgttgttt gcccctcccc
     2581 cgtgccttcc ttgaccctgg aaggtgccac tcccactgtc ctttcctaat aaaatgagga
     2641 aattgcatcg cattgtctga gtaggtgtca ttctattctg gggggtgggg tggggcagga
     2701 cagcaagggg gaggattggg aagacaatag caggcatgct ggggatgcgg tgggctctat
     2761 ggcttctgag gcggaaagaa ccagctgggg ctctaggggg tatccccnnn nnnnnnnnnn
     2821 nnnnnnnnnn nnnnnnnnnn nnnnnnnnnn nnnnnnnnnn nnnnnnnnnn nnnnnnnnnn
     2881 nnnnnnnnnn nnnnnnnnnn nnnnnnnnnn nnnnnnnnnn nnnnnnnnnn ncnnnnnnnn
     2941 nnnnnnnnnn nnnnnnnnnn nnnnnnnnnn nnnnnnnnnn nnnnnnnnnn nnnnnnnnnn
     3001 nnnnnnnnnn nnnnnnnnnn nnnannnnnn nnnnnnnnnn nnnnnnnnnn nnnnnnnnnn
     3061 nnnnnnnnnn nnncctttga cgttggagtc cacgttcttt aatagtggac tcttgttcca
     3121 aactggaaca acactcaacc ctatctcggt ctattctttt gatttataag ggattttgcc
     3181 gatttcggcc tattggttaa aaaatgagct gatttaacaa aaatttaacg cgaattaatt
     3241 ctgtggaatg tgtgtcagtt agggtgtgga aagtccccag gctccccagc aggcagaagt
     3301 atgcaaagca tgcatctcaa ttagtcagca accaggtgtg gaaagtcccc aggctcccca
     3361 gcaggcagaa gtatgcaaag catgcatctc aattagtcag caaccatagt cccgccccta
     3421 actccgccca tcccgcccct aactccgccc agttccgccc attctccgcc ccatggctga
     3481 ctaatttttt ttatttatgc agaggccgag gccgcctctg cctctgagct attccagaag
     3541 tagtgaggag gcttttttgg aggcctaggc ttttgcaaaa agctcccggg agcttgtata
     3601 tccattttcg gatctgatca agagacagga tgaggatcgt ttcgcatgat tgaacaagat
     3661 ggattgcacg caggttctcc ggccgcttgg gtggagaggc tattcggcta tgactgggca
     3721 caacagacaa tcggctgctc tgatgccgcc gtgttccggc tgtcagcgca ggggcgcccg
     3781 gttctttttg tcaagaccga cctgtccggt gccctgaatg aactgcagga cgaggcagcg
     3841 cggctatcgt ggctggccac gacgggcgtt ccttgcgcag ctgtgctcga cgttgtcact
     3901 gaagcgggaa gggactggct gctattgggc gaagtgccgg ggcaggatct cctgtcatct
     3961 caccttgctc ctgccgagaa agtatccatc atggctgatg caatgcggcg gctgcatacg
     4021 cttgatccgg ctacctgccc attcgaccac caagcgaaac atcgcatcga gcgagcacgt
     4081 actcggatgg aagccggtct tgtcgatcag gatgatctgg acgaagagca tcaggggctc
     4141 gcgccagccg aactgttcgc caggctcaag gcgcgcatgc ccgacggcga ggatctcgtc
     4201 gtgacccatg gcgatgcctg cttgccgaat atcatggtgg aaaatggccg cttttctgga
     4261 ttcatcgact gtggccggct gggtgtggcg gaccgctatc aggacatagc gttggctacc
     4321 cgtgatattg ctgaagagct tggcggcgaa tgggctgacc gcttcctcgt gctttacggt
     4381 atcgccgctc ccgattcgca gcgcatcgcc ttctatcgcc ttcttgacga gttcttctga
     4441 gcgggactct ggggttcgaa atgaccgacc aagcgacgcc caacctgcca tcacgagatt
     4501 tcgattccac cgccgccttc tatgaaaggt tgggcttcgg aatcgttttc cgggacgccg
     4561 gctggatgat cctccagcgc ggggatctca tgctggagtt cttcgcccac cccaacttgt
     4621 ttattgcagc ttataatggt tacaaataaa gcaatagcat cacaaatttc acaaataaag
     4681 catttttttc actgcattct agttgtggtt tgtccaaact catcaatgta tcttatcatg
     4741 tctgtatacc gtcgacctct agctagagct tggcgtaatc atggtcatag ctgtttcctg
     4801 tgtgaaattg ttatccgctc acaattccac acaacatacg agccggaagc ataaagtgta
     4861 aagcctgggg tgcctaatga gtgagctaac tcacattaat tgcgttgcgc tcactgcccg
     4921 ctttccagtc gggaaacctg tcgtgccagc tgcattaatg aatcggccaa cgcgcgggga
     4981 gaggcggttt gcgtattggg cgctcttccg cttcctcgct cactgactcg ctgcgctcgg
     5041 tcgttcggct gcggcgagcg gtatcagctc actcaaaggc ggtaatacgg ttatccacag
     5101 aatcagggga taacgcagga aagaacatgt gagcaaaagg ccagcaaaag gccaggaacc
     5161 gtaaaaaggc cgcgttgctg gcgtttttcc ataggctccg cccccctgac gagcatcaca
     5221 aaaatcgacg ctcaagtcag aggtggcgaa acccgacagg actataaaga taccaggcgt
     5281 ttccccctgg aagctccctc gtgcgctctc ctgttccgac cctgccgctt accggatacc
     5341 tgtccgcctt tctcccttcg ggaagcgtgg cgctttctca tagctcacgc tgtaggtatc
     5401 tcagttcggt gtaggtcgtt cgctccaagc tgggctgtgt gcacgaaccc cccgttcagc
     5461 ccgaccgctg cgccttatcc ggtaactatc gtcttgagtc caacccggta agacacgact
     5521 tatcgccact ggcagcagcc actggtaaca ggattagcag agcgaggtat gtaggcggtg
     5581 ctacagagtt cttgaagtgg tggcctaact acggctacac tagaagaaca gtatttggta
     5641 tctgcgctct gctgaagcca gttaccttcg gaaaaagagt tggtagctct tgatccggca
     5701 aacaaaccac cgctggtagc ggtggttttt ttgtttgcaa gcagcagatt acgcgcagaa
     5761 aaaaaggatc tcaagaagat cctttgatct tttctacggg gtctgacgct cagtggaacg
     5821 aaaactcacg ttaagggatt ttggtcatga gattatcaaa aaggatcttc acctagatcc
     5881 ttttaaatta aaaatgaagt tttaaatcaa tctaaagtat atatgagtaa acttggtctg
     5941 acagttacca atgcttaatc agtgaggcac ctatctcagc gatctgtcta tttcgttcat
     6001 ccatagttgc ctgactcccc gtcgtgtaga taactacgat acgggagggc ttaccatctg
     6061 gccccagtgc tgcaatgata ccgcgagacc cacgctcacc ggctccagat ttatcagcaa
     6121 taaaccagcc agccggaagg gccgagcgca gaagtggtcc tgcaacttta tccgcctcca
     6181 tccagtctat taattgttgc cgggaagcta gagtaagtag ttcgccagtt aatagtttgc
     6241 gcaacgttgt tgccattgct acaggcatcg tggtgtcacg ctcgtcgttt ggtatggctt
     6301 cattcagctc cggttcccaa cgatcaaggc gagttacatg atcccccatg ttgtgcaaaa
     6361 aagcggttag ctccttcggt cctccgatcg ttgtcagaag taagttggcc gcagtgttat
     6421 cactcatggt tatggcagca ctgcataatt ctcttactgt catgccatcc gtaagatgct
     6481 tttctgtgac tggtgagtac tcaaccaagt cattctgaga atagtgtatg cggcgaccga
     6541 gttgctcttg cccggcgtca atacgggata ataccgcgcc acatagcaga actttaaaag
     6601 tgctcatcat tggaaaacgt tcttcggggc gaaaactctc aaggatctta ccgctgttga
     6661 gatccagttc gatgtaaccc actcgtgcac ccaactgatc ttcagcatct tttactttca
     6721 ccagcgtttc tgggtgagca aaaacaggaa ggcaaaatgc cgcaaaaaag ggaataaggg
     6781 cgacacggaa atgttgaata ctcatactct tcctttttca atattattga agcatttatc
     6841 agggttattg tctcatgagc ggatacatat ttgaatgtat ttagaaaaat aaacaaatag
     6901 gggttccgcg cacatttccc cgaaaagtgc cacctgacgt cgacggatcg ggagatctcc
     6961 cgatccccta tggtgcactc tcagtacaat ctgctctgat gccgcatagt taagccagta
     7021 tctgctccct gcttgtgtgt tggaggtcgc tgagtagtgc gcgagcaaaa tttaagctac
     7081 aacaaggcaa ggcttgaccg acaattgcat gaagaatctg cttagggtta ggcgttttgc
     7141 gctgcttcgc gatgtacggg ccagatatac gcgtt
//
